>Addgene plasmid #102963 | pLKO.1P shNFS1_1 | addgene full sequence | sequence record 198376 | Addgene NGS Result
GCTCGCCGCAGCCGAACGACCGAGCGCAGCGAGTCAGTGAGCGAGGAAGCGGAAGAGCGCCCAATACGCA
AACCGCCTCTCCCCGCGCGTTGGCCGATTCATTAATGCAGCTGGCACGACAGGTTTCCCGACTGGAAAGC
GGGCAGTGAGCGCAACGCAATTAATGTGAGTTAGCTCACTCATTAGGCACCCCAGGCTTTACACTTTATG
CTTCCGGCTCGTATGTTGTGTGGAATTGTGAGCGGATAACAATTTCACACAGGAAACAGCTATGACCATG
ATTACGCCAAGCGCGCAATTAACCCTCACTAAAGGGAACAAAAGCTGGAGCTGCAAGCTTAATGTAGTCT
TATGCAATACTCTTGTAGTCTTGCAACATGGTAACGATGAGTTAGCAACATGCCTTACAAGGAGAGAAAA
AGCACCGTGCATGCCGATTGGTGGAAGTAAGGTGGTACGATCGTGCCTTATTAGGAAGGCAACAGACGGG
TCTGACATGGATTGGACGAACCACTGAATTGCCGCATTGCAGAGATATTGTATTTAAGTGCCTAGCTCGA
TACATAAACGGGTCTCTCTGGTTAGACCAGATCTGAGCCTGGGAGCTCTCTGGCTAACTAGGGAACCCAC
TGCTTAAGCCTCAATAAAGCTTGCCTTGAGTGCTTCAAGTAGTGTGTGCCCGTCTGTTGTGTGACTCTGG
TAACTAGAGATCCCTCAGACCCTTTTAGTCAGTGTGGAAAATCTCTAGCAGTGGCGCCCGAACAGGGACT
TGAAAGCGAAAGGGAAACCAGAGGAGCTCTCTCGACGCAGGACTCGGCTTGCTGAAGCGCGCACGGCAAG
AGGCGAGGGGCGGCGACTGGTGAGTACGCCAAAAATTTTGACTAGCGGAGGCTAGAAGGAGAGAGATGGG
TGCGAGAGCGTCAGTATTAAGCGGGGGAGAATTAGATCGCGATGGGAAAAAATTCGGTTAAGGCCAGGGG
GAAAGAAAAAATATAAATTAAAACATATAGTATGGGCAAGCAGGGAGCTAGAACGATTCGCAGTTAATCC
TGGCCTGTTAGAAACATCAGAAGGCTGTAGACAAATACTGGGACAGCTACAACCATCCCTTCAGACAGGA
TCAGAAGAACTTAGATCATTATATAATACAGTAGCAACCCTCTATTGTGTGCATCAAAGGATAGAGATAA
AAGACACCAAGGAAGCTTTAGACAAGATAGAGGAAGAGCAAAACAAAAGTAAGACCACCGCACAGCAAGC
GGCCGCTGATCTTCAGACCTGGAGGAGGAGATATGAGGGACAATTGGAGAAGTGAATTATATAAATATAA
AGTAGTAAAAATTGAACCATTAGGAGTAGCACCCACCAAGGCAAAGAGAAGAGTGGTGCAGAGAGAAAAA
AGAGCAGTGGGAATAGGAGCTTTGTTCCTTGGGTTCTTGGGAGCAGCAGGAAGCACTATGGGCGCAGCGT
CAATGACGCTGACGGTACAGGCCAGACAATTATTGTCTGGTATAGTGCAGCAGCAGAACAATTTGCTGAG
GGCTATTGAGGCGCAACAGCATCTGTTGCAACTCACAGTCTGGGGCATCAAGCAGCTCCAGGCAAGAATC
CTGGCTGTGGAAAGATACCTAAAGGATCAACAGCTCCTGGGGATTTGGGGTTGCTCTGGAAAACTCATTT
GCACCACTGCTGTGCCTTGGAATGCTAGTTGGAGTAATAAATCTCTGGAACAGATTTGGAATCACACGAC
CTGGATGGAGTGGGACAGAGAAATTAACAATTACACAAGCTTAATACACTCCTTAATTGAAGAATCGCAA
AACCAGCAAGAAAAGAATGAACAAGAATTATTGGAATTAGATAAATGGGCAAGTTTGTGGAATTGGTTTA
ACATAACAAATTGGCTGTGGTATATAAAATTATTCATAATGATAGTAGGAGGCTTGGTAGGTTTAAGAAT
AGTTTTTGCTGTACTTTCTATAGTGAATAGAGTTAGGCAGGGATATTCACCATTATCGTTTCAGACCCAC
CTCCCAACCCCGAGGGGACCCAGAGAGGGCCTATTTCCCATGATTCCTTCATATTTGCATATACGATACA
AGGCTGTTAGAGAGATAATTAGAATTAATTTGACTGTAAACACAAAGATATTAGTACAAAATACGTGACG
TAGAAAGTAATAATTTCTTGGGTAGTTTGCAGTTTTAAAATTATGTTTTAAAATGGACTATCATATGCTT
ACCGTAACTTGAAAGTATTTCGATTTCTTGGCTTTATATATCTTGTGGAAAGGACGAGGTACCGGCAGTT
CCAGAAAGGTATATTTCTCGAGAAATATACCTTTCTGGAACTGTTTTTGAATTCTAGATCTTGAGACAAA
TGGCAGTATTCATCCACAATTTTAAAAGAAAAGGGGGGATTGGGGGGTACAGTGCAGGGGAAAGAATAGT
AGACATAATAGCAACAGACATACAAACTAAAGAATTACAAAAACAAATTACAAAAATTCAAAATTTTCGG
GTTTATTACAGGGACAGCAGAGATCCACTTTGGCGCCGGCTCGAGGGGGCCCGGGTTGCGCCTTTTCCAA
GGCAGCCCTGGGTTTGCGCAGGGACGCGGCTGCTCTGGGCGTGGTTCCGGGAAACGCAGCGGCGCCGACC
CTGGGTCTCGCACATTCTTCACGTCCGTTCGCAGCGTCACCCGGATCTTCGCCGCTACCCTTGTGGGCCC
CCCGGCGACGCTTCCTGCTCCGCCCCTAAGTCGGGAAGGTTCCTTGCGGTTCGCGGCGTGCCGGACGTGA
CAAACGGAAGCCGCACGTCTCACTAGTACCCTCGCAGACGGACAGCGCCAGGGAGCAATGGCAGCGCGCC
GACCGCGATGGGCTGTGGCCAATAGCGGCTGCTCAGCAGGGCGCGCCGAGAGCAGCGGCCGGGAAGGGGC
GGTGCGGGAGGCGGGGTGTGGGGCGGTAGTGTGGGCCCTGTTCCTGCCCGCGCGGTGTTCCGCATTCTGC
AAGCCTCCGGAGCGCACGTCGGCAGTCGGCTCCCTCGTTGACCGAATCACCGACCTCTCTCCCCAGGGGG
ATCCACCGGAGCTTACCATGACCGAGTACAAGCCCACGGTGCGCCTCGCCACCCGCGACGACGTCCCCAG
GGCCGTACGCACCCTCGCCGCCGCGTTCGCCGACTACCCCGCCACGCGCCACACCGTCGATCCGGACCGC
CACATCGAGCGGGTCACCGAGCTGCAAGAACTCTTCCTCACGCGCGTCGGGCTCGACATCGGCAAGGTGT
GGGTCGCGGACGACGGCGCCGCCGTGGCGGTCTGGACCACGCCGGAGAGCGTCGAAGCGGGGGCGGTGTT
CGCCGAGATCGGCCCGCGCATGGCCGAGTTGAGCGGTTCCCGGCTGGCCGCGCAGCAACAGATGGAAGGC
CTCCTGGCGCCGCACCGGCCCAAGGAGCCCGCGTGGTTCCTGGCCACCGTCGGCGTCTCGCCCGACCACC
AGGGCAAGGGTCTGGGCAGCGCCGTCGTGCTCCCCGGAGTGGAGGCGGCCGAGCGCGCCGGGGTGCCCGC
CTTCCTGGAGACCTCCGCGCCCCGCAACCTCCCCTTCTACGAGCGGCTCGGCTTCACCGTCACCGCCGAC
GTCGAGGTGCCCGAAGGACCGCGCACCTGGTGCATGACCCGCAAGCCCGGTGCCTGAACGCGTTAAGTCG
ACAATCAACCTCTGGATTACAAAATTTGTGAAAGATTGACTGGTATTCTTAACTATGTTGCTCCTTTTAC
GCTATGTGGATACGCTGCTTTAATGCCTTTGTATCATGCTATTGCTTCCCGTATGGCTTTCATTTTCTCC
TCCTTGTATAAATCCTGGTTGCTGTCTCTTTATGAGGAGTTGTGGCCCGTTGTCAGGCAACGTGGCGTGG
TGTGCACTGTGTTTGCTGACGCAACCCCCACTGGTTGGGGCATTGCCACCACCTGTCAGCTCCTTTCCGG
GACTTTCGCTTTCCCCCTCCCTATTGCCACGGCGGAACTCATCGCCGCCTGCCTTGCCCGCTGCTGGACA
GGGGCTCGGCTGTTGGGCACTGACAATTCCGTGGTGTTGTCGGGGAAATCATCGTCCTTTCCTTGGCTGC
TCGCCTGTGTTGCCACCTGGATTCTGCGCGGGACGTCCTTCTGCTACGTCCCTTCGGCCCTCAATCCAGC
GGACCTTCCTTCCCGCGGCCTGCTGCCGGCTCTGCGGCCTCTTCCGCGTCTTCGCCTTCGCCCTCAGACG
AGTCGGATCTCCCTTTGGGCCGCCTCCCCGCGTCGACTTTAAGACCAATGACTTACAAGGCAGCTGTAGA
TCTTAGCCACTTTTTAAAAGAAAAGGGGGGACTGGAAGGGCTAATTCACTCCCAACGAAGACAAGATCTG
CTTTTTGCTTGTACTGGGTCTCTCTGGTTAGACCAGATCTGAGCCTGGGAGCTCTCTGGCTAACTAGGGA
ACCCACTGCTTAAGCCTCAATAAAGCTTGCCTTGAGTGCTTCAAGTAGTGTGTGCCCGTCTGTTGTGTGA
CTCTGGTAACTAGAGATCCCTCAGACCCTTTTAGTCAGTGTGGAAAATCTCTAGCAGTACGTATAGTAGT
TCATGTCATCTTATTATTCAGTATTTATAACTTGCAAAGAAATGAATATCAGAGAGTGAGAGGAACTTGT
TTATTGCAGCTTATAATGGTTACAAATAAAGCAATAGCATCACAAATTTCACAAATAAAGCATTTTTTTC
ACTGCATTCTAGTTGTGGTTTGTCCAAACTCATCAATGTATCTTATCATGTCTGGCTCTAGCTATCCCGC
CCCTAACTCCGCCCATCCCGCCCCTAACTCCGCCCAGTTCCGCCCATTCTCCGCCCCATGGCTGACTAAT
TTTTTTTATTTATGCAGAGGCCGAGGCCGCCTCGGCCTCTGAGCTATTCCAGAAGTAGTGAGGAGGCTTT
TTTGGAGGCCTAGGGACGTACCCAATTCGCCCTATAGTGAGTCGTATTACGCGCGCTCACTGGCCGTCGT
TTTACAACGTCGTGACTGGGAAAACCCTGGCGTTACCCAACTTAATCGCCTTGCAGCACATCCCCCTTTC
GCCAGCTGGCGTAATAGCGAAGAGGCCCGCACCGATCGCCCTTCCCAACAGTTGCGCAGCCTGAATGGCG
AATGGG
[124 nt withheld, positions 5187-5310]
C
[91 nt withheld, positions 5312-5402]
A
[49 nt withheld, positions 5404-5452]
CCTTTGACGTTGGAGTCCACGTTCTTT
[37 nt withheld, positions 5480-5516]
ACCCTATCTCGGTCTATTCTTTTGATTTATAAGGGATTTTGCCGATTTCGGCCTATTGGTTAAAAAATGA
GCTGATTTAACAAAAATTTAACGCGAATTTTAACAAAATATTAACGCTTACAATTTAGGTGGCACTTTTC
GGGGAAATGTGCGCGGAACCCCTATTTGTTTATTTTTCTAAATACATTCAAATATGTATCCGCTCATGAG
ACAATAACCCTGATAAATGCTTCAATAATATTGAAAAAGGAAGAGTATGAGTATTCAACATTTCCGTGTC
GCCCTTATTCCCTTTTTTGCGGCATTTTGCCTTCCTGTTTTTGCTCACCCAGAAACGCTGGTGAAAGTAA
AAGATGCTGAAGATCAGTTGGGTGCACGAGTGGGTTACATCGAACTGGATCTCAACAGCGGTAAGATCCT
TGAGAGTTTTCGCCCCGAAGAACGTTTTCCAATGATGAGCACTTTTAAAGTTCTGCTATGTGGCGCGGTA
TTATCCCGTATTGACGCCGGGCAAGAGCAACTCGGTCGCCGCATACACTATTCTCAGAATGACTTGGTTG
AGTACTCACCAGTCACAGAAAAGCATCTTACGGATGGCATGACAGTAAGAGAATTATGCAGTGCTGCCAT
AACCATGAGTGATAACACTGCGGCCAACTTACTTCTGACAACGATCGGAGGACCGAAGGAGCTAACCGCT
TTTTTGCACAACATGGGGGATCATGTAACTCGCCTTGATCGTTGGGAACCGGAGCTGAATGAAGCCATAC
CAAACGACGAGCGTGACACCACGATGCCTGTAGCAATGGCAACAACGTTGCGCAAACTATTAACTGGCGA
ACTACTTACTCTAGCTTCCCGGCAACAATTAATAGACTGGATGGAGGCGGATAAAGTTGCAGGACCACTT
CTGCGCTCGGCCCTTCCGGCTGGCTGGTTTATTGCTGATAAATCTGGAGCCGGTGAGCGTGGGTCTCGCG
GTATCATTGCAGCACTGGGGCCAGATGGTAAGCCCTCCCGTATCGTAGTTATCTACACGACGGGGAGTCA
GGCAACTATGGATGAACGAAATAGACAGATCGCTGAGATAGGTGCCTCACTGATTAAGCATTGGTAACTG
TCAGACCAAGTTTACTCATATATACTTTAGATTGATTTAAAACTTCATTTTTAATTTAAAAGGATCTAGG
TGAAGATCCTTTTTGATAATCTCATGACCAAAATCCCTTAACGTGAGTTTTCGTTCCACTGAGCGTCAGA
CCCCGTAGAAAAGATCAAAGGATCTTCTTGAGATCCTTTTTTTCTGCGCGTAATCTGCTGCTTGCAAACA
AAAAAACCACCGCTACCAGCGGTGGTTTGTTTGCCGGATCAAGAGCTACCAACTCTTTTTCCGAAGGTAA
CTGGCTTCAGCAGAGCGCAGATACCAAATACTGTTCTTCTAGTGTAGCCGTAGTTAGGCCACCACTTCAA
GAACTCTGTAGCACCGCCTACATACCTCGCTCTGCTAATCCTGTTACCAGTGGCTGCTGCCAGTGGCGAT
AAGTCGTGTCTTACCGGGTTGGACTCAAGACGATAGTTACCGGATAAGGCGCAGCGGTCGGGCTGAACGG
GGGGTTCGTGCACACAGCCCAGCTTGGAGCGAACGACCTACACCGAACTGAGATACCTACAGCGTGAGCT
ATGAGAAAGCGCCACGCTTCCCGAAGGGAGAAAGGCGGACAGGTATCCGGTAAGCGGCAGGGTCGGAACA
GGAGAGCGCACGAGGGAGCTTCCAGGGGGAAACGCCTGGTATCTTTATAGTCCTGTCGGGTTTCGCCACC
TCTGACTTGAGCGTCGATTTTTGTGATGCTCGTCAGGGGGGCGGAGCCTATGGAAAAACGCCAGCAACGC
GGCCTTTTTACGGTTCCTGGCCTTTTGCTGGCCTTTTGCTCACATGTTCTTTCCTGCGTTATCCCCTGAT
TCTGTGGATAACCGTATTACCGCCTTTGAGTGAGCTGATACC
Features (pLannotate 1.2.2; 27 found; start..end, strand, type, name):
      1..55      +  rep_origin     RSF ori (fragment): Plasmids containing the RSF 1030 origin of replication can be propagated in E. coli cells that contain additional plasmids with compatible origins.
     57..149     +  CDS            lacI (fragment): lac repressor; lacI; The lac repressor binds to the lac operator to inhibit transcription in E. coli. This inhibition can be relieved by adding lactose or isopropyl-β-D-thiogalactopyranoside (IPTG).
    162..183     +  protein_bind   CAP binding site: CAP binding activates transcription in the presence of cAMP. E. coli catabolite activator protein
    198..228     +  promoter       lac promoter: promoter for the E. coli lac operon
    236..252     +  protein_bind   lac operator: The lac repressor binds to the lac operator to inhibit transcription in E. coli. This inhibition can be relieved by adding lactose or isopropyl-β-D-thiogalactopyranoside (IPTG). lac repressor encoded by lacI
    297..315     +  promoter       T3 promoter: promoter for bacteriophage T3 RNA polymerase
    343..569     +  promoter       RSV promoter: Rous sarcoma virus enhancer/promoter
    570..750     +  LTR            5' LTR (truncated): truncated 5' long terminal repeat (LTR) from HIV-1
    797..922     +  misc_feature   HIV-1 Ψ: packaging signal of human immunodeficiency virus type 1
    906..1269    +  CDS            HIV-1 gag (fragment): gag protein from human immunodeficiency virus 1; gag
   1415..1648    +  misc_feature   RRE: The Rev response element (RRE) of HIV-1 allows for Rev-dependent mRNA export from the nucleus to the cytoplasm.
   2025..2051    +  CDS            Rev (fragment): human immunodeficiency virus 1 (HIV-1) Rev protein; rev; enhances nuclear export of unspliced and incompletely spliced viral mRNAs
   2055..2295    +  promoter       U6 promoter: RNA polymerase III promoter for human U6 snRNA
   2400..2517    +  misc_feature   cPPT/CTS: central polypurine tract and central termination sequence of HIV-1
   2576..3076    +  promoter       hPGK promoter: human phosphoglycerate kinase 1 promoter
   3098..3697    +  CDS            PuroR (fragment): puromycin N-acetyltransferase; pac from Streptomyces; confers resistance to puromycin
   3713..4301    +  misc_feature   WPRE: woodchuck hepatitis virus posttranscriptional regulatory element
   4352..4371    +  misc_feature   cPPT/CTS (fragment): central polypurine tract and central termination sequence of HIV-1
   4373..4606    +  LTR            3' LTR (ΔU3): self-inactivating 3' long terminal repeat (LTR) from HIV-1
   4684..4805    +  polyA_signal   SV40 poly(A) signal: SV40 polyadenylation signal
   4845..4980    +  rep_origin     SV40 ori: SV40 origin of replication
   5001..5019    -  promoter       T7 promoter: promoter for bacteriophage T7 RNA polymerase
   5027..5182    +  CDS            lacZα (fragment): LacZα fragment of β-galactosidase; lacZ fragment
   5187..5615    +  rep_origin     f1 ori (sequence partly withheld): f1 bacteriophage origin of replication; arrow indicates direction of (+) strand synthesis
   5668..5772    +  promoter       AmpR promoter: bla
   5773..6633    +  CDS            AmpR: β-lactamase; bla; confers resistance to ampicillin, carbenicillin, and related antibiotics
   6804..7392    +  rep_origin     ori: high-copy-number ColE1/pMB1/pBR322/pUC origin of replication
