[The description below was written by a language model from this plasmid's Addgene catalogue record and pLannotate feature annotations shown in this document.]
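Description:
pLKO.1P shNFS1_1 is a lentiviral RNAi plasmid built on the pLKO_TRC005 backbone from the Broad Institute, with part of the construct derived from The RNAi Consortium collection. It is about 7.5 kb and is designed to suppress human NFS1, which encodes a cysteine desulfurase. In bacteria it replicates from a high-copy ColE1/pUC-type origin and is selected with ampicillin through the bla gene. An f1 origin, an SV40 origin and remnants of a lac/lacZα cloning region with T3 and T7 promoters are also annotated in the backbone.

The viral portion has a third-generation, self-inactivating layout. An RSV promoter drives a truncated HIV-1 5' LTR, followed by the Ψ packaging signal with a partial gag sequence, the Rev response element for Rev-dependent export of the genomic RNA, and a cPPT/CTS element. The cassette ends in a ΔU3 3' LTR, which disables LTR promoter activity after integration, followed by an SV40 polyadenylation signal.

Within this frame, a human U6 RNA polymerase III promoter transcribes the short hairpin against NFS1, which was cloned between AgeI and EcoRI sites. The hairpin itself is too small to be called as a separate feature in the annotation. Downstream, the human PGK promoter expresses puromycin N-acetyltransferase, followed by a WPRE that enhances transcript expression, so transduced mammalian cells can be selected with puromycin.

The plasmid is co-transfected with packaging and envelope plasmids to make lentivirus for stable NFS1 knockdown. The associated publication concerns the role of NFS1 in lung tumours and in protecting cells from ferroptosis.
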