Addgene plasmid #102963: pLKO.1P shNFS1_1
Purpose: Suppression of NFS1
Depositing lab: Richard Possemato. Depositing organization: NYU Grossman School of Medicine. Publication: NFS1 undergoes positive selection in lung tumours and protects cells from ferroptosis. Alvarez SW, Sviderskiy VO, Terzi EM, Papagiannakopoulos T, Moreira AL, Adams S, Sabatini DM, Birsoy K, Possemato R. Nature. 2017 Nov 22. doi: 10.1038/nature24637. PubMed 29168506.
Backbone
  Vector backbone: pLKO_TRC005
  Backbone manufacturer: Broad Institute
  Backbone size w/o insert (bp): 7466
  Total vector size (bp): 7518
  Vector type: Lentiviral, RNAi
  Selectable markers: Puromycin
Growth in bacteria
  Bacterial resistance: Ampicillin, 100 μg/mL
  Growth temperature: 37°C
  Growth strain: NEB Stable
  Copy number: High Copy
Gene/Insert
  Gene/Insert name: shNFS1_1
  gRNA/shRNA sequence: CAGTTCCAGAAAGGTATATTT
  Species: H. sapiens (human)
  GenBank ID: NM_021100
  Entrez Gene: NFS1 (a.k.a. COXPD52, HUSSY-08, IscS, NIFS)
  Cloning method: Restriction Enzyme; 5′ cloning site AgeI (unknown if destroyed); 3′ cloning site EcoRI (not destroyed)
  Sequencing primers: 5′ GCA TAT ACG ATA CAA GGC TGT TAG AG
Resource information
  A portion of this plasmid was derived from a plasmid made by: The RNAi Consortium
Terms and licenses: Academic/Nonprofit Terms; Industry Terms: Not Available to Industry
Depositor comments: TRCN0000229753
How to cite: pLKO.1P shNFS1_1 was a gift from Richard Possemato (Addgene plasmid # 102963 ; http://n2t.net/addgene:102963 ; RRID:Addgene_102963)
