>Addgene plasmid #102963 | pLKO.1P shNFS1_1 | depositor partial sequence | sequence record 194959 | pLKO_TRC005
GAATTCTAGATCTTGAGACAAATGGCAGTATTCATCCACAATTTTAAAAGAAAAGGGGGGATTGGGGGGT
ACAGTGCAGGGGAAAGAATAGTAGACATAATAGCAACAGACATACAAACTAAAGAATTACAAAAACAAAT
TACAAAAATTCAAAATTTTCGGGTTTATTACAGGGACAGCAGAGATCCACTTTGGCGCCGGCTCGAGGGG
GCCCGGGTTGCGCCTTTTCCAAGGCAGCCCTGGGTTTGCGCAGGGACGCGGCTGCTCTGGGCGTGGTTCC
GGGAAACGCAGCGGCGCCGACCCTGGGTCTCGCACATTCTTCACGTCCGTTCGCAGCGTCACCCGGATCT
TCGCCGCTACCCTTGTGGGCCCCCCGGCGACGCTTCCTGCTCCGCCCCTAAGTCGGGAAGGTTCCTTGCG
GTTCGCGGCGTGCCGGACGTGACAAACGGAAGCCGCACGTCTCACTAGTACCCTCGCAGACGGACAGCGC
CAGGGAGCAATGGCAGCGCGCCGACCGCGATGGGCTGTGGCCAATAGCGGCTGCTCAGCAGGGCGCGCCG
AGAGCAGCGGCCGGGAAGGGGCGGTGCGGGAGGCGGGGTGTGGGGCGGTAGTGTGGGCCCTGTTCCTGCC
CGCGCGGTGTTCCGCATTCTGCAAGCCTCCGGAGCGCACGTCGGCAGTCGGCTCCCTCGTTGACCGAATC
ACCGACCTCTCTCCCCAGGGGGATCCACCGGAGCTTACCATGACCGAGTACAAGCCCACGGTGCGCCTCG
CCACCCGCGACGACGTCCCCAGGGCCGTACGCACCCTCGCCGCCGCGTTCGCCGACTACCCCGCCACGCG
CCACACCGTCGATCCGGACCGCCACATCGAGCGGGTCACCGAGCTGCAAGAACTCTTCCTCACGCGCGTC
GGGCTCGACATCGGCAAGGTGTGGGTCGCGGACGACGGCGCCGCCGTGGCGGTCTGGACCACGCCGGAGA
GCGTCGAAGCGGGGGCGGTGTTCGCCGAGATCGGCCCGCGCATGGCCGAGTTGAGCGGTTCCCGGCTGGC
CGCGCAGCAACAGATGGAAGGCCTCCTGGCGCCGCACCGGCCCAAGGAGCCCGCGTGGTTCCTGGCCACC
GTCGGCGTCTCGCCCGACCACCAGGGCAAGGGTCTGGGCAGCGCCGTCGTGCTCCCCGGAGTGGAGGCGG
CCGAGCGCGCCGGGGTGCCCGCCTTCCTGGAGACCTCCGCGCCCCGCAACCTCCCCTTCTACGAGCGGCT
CGGCTTCACCGTCACCGCCGACGTCGAGGTGCCCGAAGGACCGCGCACCTGGTGCATGACCCGCAAGCCC
GGTGCCTGAACGCGTTAAGTCGACAATCAACCTCTGGATTACAAAATTTGTGAAAGATTGACTGGTATTC
TTAACTATGTTGCTCCTTTTACGCTATGTGGATACGCTGCTTTAATGCCTTTGTATCATGCTATTGCTTC
CCGTATGGCTTTCATTTTCTCCTCCTTGTATAAATCCTGGTTGCTGTCTCTTTATGAGGAGTTGTGGCCC
GTTGTCAGGCAACGTGGCGTGGTGTGCACTGTGTTTGCTGACGCAACCCCCACTGGTTGGGGCATTGCCA
CCACCTGTCAGCTCCTTTCCGGGACTTTCGCTTTCCCCCTCCCTATTGCCACGGCGGAACTCATCGCCGC
CTGCCTTGCCCGCTGCTGGACAGGGGCTCGGCTGTTGGGCACTGACAATTCCGTGGTGTTGTCGGGGAAA
TCATCGTCCTTTCCTTGGCTGCTCGCCTGTGTTGCCACCTGGATTCTGCGCGGGACGTCCTTCTGCTACG
TCCCTTCGGCCCTCAATCCAGCGGACCTTCCTTCCCGCGGCCTGCTGCCGGCTCTGCGGCCTCTTCCGCG
TCTTCGCCTTCGCCCTCAGACGAGTCGGATCTCCCTTTGGGCCGCCTCCCCGCGTCGACTTTAAGACCAA
TGACTTACAAGGCAGCTGTAGATCTTAGCCACTTTTTAAAAGAAAAGGGGGGACTGGAAGGGCTAATTCA
CTCCCAACGAAGACAAGATCTGCTTTTTGCTTGTACTGGGTCTCTCTGGTTAGACCAGATCTGAGCCTGG
GAGCTCTCTGGCTAACTAGGGAACCCACTGCTTAAGCCTCAATAAAGCTTGCCTTGAGTGCTTCAAGTAG
TGTGTGCCCGTCTGTTGTGTGACTCTGGTAACTAGAGATCCCTCAGACCCTTTTAGTCAGTGTGGAAAAT
CTCTAGCAGTACGTATAGTAGTTCATGTCATCTTATTATTCAGTATTTATAACTTGCAAAGAAATGAATA
TCAGAGAGTGAGAGGAACTTGTTTATTGCAGCTTATAATGGTTACAAATAAAGCAATAGCATCACAAATT
TCACAAATAAAGCATTTTTTTCACTGCATTCTAGTTGTGGTTTGTCCAAACTCATCAATGTATCTTATCA
TGTCTGGCTCTAGCTATCCCGCCCCTAACTCCGCCCATCCCGCCCCTAACTCCGCCCAGTTCCGCCCATT
CTCCGCCCCATGGCTGACTAATTTTTTTTATTTATGCAGAGGCCGAGGCCGCCTCGGCCTCTGAGCTATT
CCAGAAGTAGTGAGGAGGCTTTTTTGGAGGCCTAGGGACGTACCCAATTCGCCCTATAGTGAGTCGTATT
ACGCGCGCTCACTGGCCGTCGTTTTACAACGTCGTGACTGGGAAAACCCTGGCGTTACCCAACTTAATCG
CCTTGCAGCACATCCCCCTTTCGCCAGCTGGCGTAATAGCGAAGAGGCCCGCACCGATCGCCCTTCCCAA
CAGTTGCGCAGCCTGAATGGCGAATGGG
[124 nt withheld, positions 2829-2952]
C
[91 nt withheld, positions 2954-3044]
A
[49 nt withheld, positions 3046-3094]
CCTTTGACGTTGGAGTCCACGTTCTTT
[37 nt withheld, positions 3122-3158]
ACCCTATCTCGGTCTATTCTTTTGATTTATAAGGGATTTTGCCGATTTCGGCCTATTGGTTAAAAAATGA
GCTGATTTAACAAAAATTTAACGCGAATTTTAACAAAATATTAACGCTTACAATTTAGGTGGCACTTTTC
GGGGAAATGTGCGCGGAACCCCTATTTGTTTATTTTTCTAAATACATTCAAATATGTATCCGCTCATGAG
ACAATAACCCTGATAAATGCTTCAATAATATTGAAAAAGGAAGAGTATGAGTATTCAACATTTCCGTGTC
GCCCTTATTCCCTTTTTTGCGGCATTTTGCCTTCCTGTTTTTGCTCACCCAGAAACGCTGGTGAAAGTAA
AAGATGCTGAAGATCAGTTGGGTGCACGAGTGGGTTACATCGAACTGGATCTCAACAGCGGTAAGATCCT
TGAGAGTTTTCGCCCCGAAGAACGTTTTCCAATGATGAGCACTTTTAAAGTTCTGCTATGTGGCGCGGTA
TTATCCCGTATTGACGCCGGGCAAGAGCAACTCGGTCGCCGCATACACTATTCTCAGAATGACTTGGTTG
AGTACTCACCAGTCACAGAAAAGCATCTTACGGATGGCATGACAGTAAGAGAATTATGCAGTGCTGCCAT
AACCATGAGTGATAACACTGCGGCCAACTTACTTCTGACAACGATCGGAGGACCGAAGGAGCTAACCGCT
TTTTTGCACAACATGGGGGATCATGTAACTCGCCTTGATCGTTGGGAACCGGAGCTGAATGAAGCCATAC
CAAACGACGAGCGTGACACCACGATGCCTGTAGCAATGGCAACAACGTTGCGCAAACTATTAACTGGCGA
ACTACTTACTCTAGCTTCCCGGCAACAATTAATAGACTGGATGGAGGCGGATAAAGTTGCAGGACCACTT
CTGCGCTCGGCCCTTCCGGCTGGCTGGTTTATTGCTGATAAATCTGGAGCCGGTGAGCGTGGGTCTCGCG
GTATCATTGCAGCACTGGGGCCAGATGGTAAGCCCTCCCGTATCGTAGTTATCTACACGACGGGGAGTCA
GGCAACTATGGATGAACGAAATAGACAGATCGCTGAGATAGGTGCCTCACTGATTAAGCATTGGTAACTG
TCAGACCAAGTTTACTCATATATACTTTAGATTGATTTAAAACTTCATTTTTAATTTAAAAGGATCTAGG
TGAAGATCCTTTTTGATAATCTCATGACCAAAATCCCTTAACGTGAGTTTTCGTTCCACTGAGCGTCAGA
CCCCGTAGAAAAGATCAAAGGATCTTCTTGAGATCCTTTTTTTCTGCGCGTAATCTGCTGCTTGCAAACA
AAAAAACCACCGCTACCAGCGGTGGTTTGTTTGCCGGATCAAGAGCTACCAACTCTTTTTCCGAAGGTAA
CTGGCTTCAGCAGAGCGCAGATACCAAATACTGTTCTTCTAGTGTAGCCGTAGTTAGGCCACCACTTCAA
GAACTCTGTAGCACCGCCTACATACCTCGCTCTGCTAATCCTGTTACCAGTGGCTGCTGCCAGTGGCGAT
AAGTCGTGTCTTACCGGGTTGGACTCAAGACGATAGTTACCGGATAAGGCGCAGCGGTCGGGCTGAACGG
GGGGTTCGTGCACACAGCCCAGCTTGGAGCGAACGACCTACACCGAACTGAGATACCTACAGCGTGAGCT
ATGAGAAAGCGCCACGCTTCCCGAAGGGAGAAAGGCGGACAGGTATCCGGTAAGCGGCAGGGTCGGAACA
GGAGAGCGCACGAGGGAGCTTCCAGGGGGAAACGCCTGGTATCTTTATAGTCCTGTCGGGTTTCGCCACC
TCTGACTTGAGCGTCGATTTTTGTGATGCTCGTCAGGGGGGCGGAGCCTATGGAAAAACGCCAGCAACGC
GGCCTTTTTACGGTTCCTGGCCTTTTGCTGGCCTTTTGCTCACATGTTCTTTCCTGCGTTATCCCCTGAT
TCTGTGGATAACCGTATTACCGCCTTTGAGTGAGCTGATACCGCTCGCCGCAGCCGAACGACCGAGCGCA
GCGAGTCAGTGAGCGAGGAAGCGGAAGAGCGCCCAATACGCAAACCGCCTCTCCCCGCGCGTTGGCCGAT
TCATTAATGCAGCTGGCACGACAGGTTTCCCGACTGGAAAGCGGGCAGTGAGCGCAACGCAATTAATGTG
AGTTAGCTCACTCATTAGGCACCCCAGGCTTTACACTTTATGCTTCCGGCTCGTATGTTGTGTGGAATTG
TGAGCGGATAACAATTTCACACAGGAAACAGCTATGACCATGATTACGCCAAGCGCGCAATTAACCCTCA
CTAAAGGGAACAAAAGCTGGAGCTGCAAGCTTAATGTAGTCTTATGCAATACTCTTGTAGTCTTGCAACA
TGGTAACGATGAGTTAGCAACATGCCTTACAAGGAGAGAAAAAGCACCGTGCATGCCGATTGGTGGAAGT
AAGGTGGTACGATCGTGCCTTATTAGGAAGGCAACAGACGGGTCTGACATGGATTGGACGAACCACTGAA
TTGCCGCATTGCAGAGATATTGTATTTAAGTGCCTAGCTCGATACATAAACGGGTCTCTCTGGTTAGACC
AGATCTGAGCCTGGGAGCTCTCTGGCTAACTAGGGAACCCACTGCTTAAGCCTCAATAAAGCTTGCCTTG
AGTGCTTCAAGTAGTGTGTGCCCGTCTGTTGTGTGACTCTGGTAACTAGAGATCCCTCAGACCCTTTTAG
TCAGTGTGGAAAATCTCTAGCAGTGGCGCCCGAACAGGGACTTGAAAGCGAAAGGGAAACCAGAGGAGCT
CTCTCGACGCAGGACTCGGCTTGCTGAAGCGCGCACGGCAAGAGGCGAGGGGCGGCGACTGGTGAGTACG
CCAAAAATTTTGACTAGCGGAGGCTAGAAGGAGAGAGATGGGTGCGAGAGCGTCAGTATTAAGCGGGGGA
GAATTAGATCGCGATGGGAAAAAATTCGGTTAAGGCCAGGGGGAAAGAAAAAATATAAATTAAAACATAT
AGTATGGGCAAGCAGGGAGCTAGAACGATTCGCAGTTAATCCTGGCCTGTTAGAAACATCAGAAGGCTGT
AGACAAATACTGGGACAGCTACAACCATCCCTTCAGACAGGATCAGAAGAACTTAGATCATTATATAATA
CAGTAGCAACCCTCTATTGTGTGCATCAAAGGATAGAGATAAAAGACACCAAGGAAGCTTTAGACAAGAT
AGAGGAAGAGCAAAACAAAAGTAAGACCACCGCACAGCAAGCGGCCGCTGATCTTCAGACCTGGAGGAGG
AGATATGAGGGACAATTGGAGAAGTGAATTATATAAATATAAAGTAGTAAAAATTGAACCATTAGGAGTA
GCACCCACCAAGGCAAAGAGAAGAGTGGTGCAGAGAGAAAAAAGAGCAGTGGGAATAGGAGCTTTGTTCC
TTGGGTTCTTGGGAGCAGCAGGAAGCACTATGGGCGCAGCGTCAATGACGCTGACGGTACAGGCCAGACA
ATTATTGTCTGGTATAGTGCAGCAGCAGAACAATTTGCTGAGGGCTATTGAGGCGCAACAGCATCTGTTG
CAACTCACAGTCTGGGGCATCAAGCAGCTCCAGGCAAGAATCCTGGCTGTGGAAAGATACCTAAAGGATC
AACAGCTCCTGGGGATTTGGGGTTGCTCTGGAAAACTCATTTGCACCACTGCTGTGCCTTGGAATGCTAG
TTGGAGTAATAAATCTCTGGAACAGATTTGGAATCACACGACCTGGATGGAGTGGGACAGAGAAATTAAC
AATTACACAAGCTTAATACACTCCTTAATTGAAGAATCGCAAAACCAGCAAGAAAAGAATGAACAAGAAT
TATTGGAATTAGATAAATGGGCAAGTTTGTGGAATTGGTTTAACATAACAAATTGGCTGTGGTATATAAA
ATTATTCATAATGATAGTAGGAGGCTTGGTAGGTTTAAGAATAGTTTTTGCTGTACTTTCTATAGTGAAT
AGAGTTAGGCAGGGATATTCACCATTATCGTTTCAGACCCACCTCCCAACCCCGAGGGGACCCAGAGAGG
GCCTATTTCCCATGATTCCTTCATATTTGCATATACGATACAAGGCTGTTAGAGAGATAATTAGAATTAA
TTTGACTGTAAACACAAAGATATTAGTACAAAATACGTGACGTAGAAAGTAATAATTTCTTGGGTAGTTT
GCAGTTTTAAAATTATGTTTTAAAATGGACTATCATATGCTTACCGTAACTTGAAAGTATTTCGATTTCT
TGGCTTTATATATCTTGTGGAAAGGACGAGGTACCGGT
